>Addgene plasmid #92428 | FKBP-Stx3-mCitrine | addgene full sequence | sequence record 182510 | Addgene NGS Result
TAGTTATTAATAGTAATCAATTACGGGGTCATTAGTTCATAGCCCATATATGGAGTTCCGCGTTACATAA
CTTACGGTAAATGGCCCGCCTGGCTGACCGCCCAACGACCCCCGCCCATTGACGTCAATAATGACGTATG
TTCCCATAGTAACGCCAATAGGGACTTTCCATTGACGTCAATGGGTGGAGTATTTACGGTAAACTGCCCA
CTTGGCAGTACATCAAGTGTATCATATGCCAAGTACGCCCCCTATTGACGTCAATGACGGTAAATGGCCC
GCCTGGCATTATGCCCAGTACATGACCTTATGGGACTTTCCTACTTGGCAGTACATCTACGTATTAGTCA
TCGCTATTACCATGGTGATGCGGTTTTGGCAGTACATCAATGGGCGTGGATAGCGGTTTGACTCACGGGG
ATTTCCAAGTCTCCACCCCATTGACGTCAATGGGAGTTTGTTTTGGCACCAAAATCAACGGGACTTTCCA
AAATGTCGTAACAACTCCGCCCCATTGACGCAAATGGGCGGTAGGCGTGTACGGTGGGAGGTCTATATAA
GCAGAGCTGGTTTAGTGAACCGTCAGATCCGCTAGCGCTACCGGACTCAGATCTCGAGGCACCATGGGCG
TGCAGGTGGAGACCATCAGCCCCGGCGACGGCCGCACCTTCCCCAAGCGCGGCCAGACCTGCGTGGTGCA
CTACACCGGCATGCTGGAGGACGGCAAGAAGTTCGACAGCAGCCGCGACCGCAACAAGCCCTTCAAGTTC
ATGCTGGGCAAGCAGGAGGTGATCCGCGGCTGGGAGGAGGGCGTGGCCCAGATGAGCGTGGGCCAGCGCG
CCAAGCTGACCATCAGCCCCGACTACGCCTACGGCGCCACCGGCCACCCCGGCATCATCCCCCCCCACGC
CACCCTGGTGTTCGACGTGGAGCTGCTGAAGCTGGAGTCTGGTGGCGGTGGCTCGGGCGGAGGTGGGTCG
GGTGGCGGCGGAAGAATTCTGCAGTCGACGGTACCCGCCACCATGAAGGACCGACTGGAGCAGCTGAAGG
CCAAGCAGCTGACGCAGGATGATGACACGGACGAGGTTGAGATTGCTATTGATAATACAGCGTTCATGGA
TGAGTTCTTTTCTGAGATTGAGGAAACGAGGCTCAACATCGACAAGATCTCAGAGCATGTGGAGGAAGCT
AAGAAACTCTACAGTATCATTCTCTCTGCACCGATTCCAGAGCCAAAAACCAAAGACGACCTTGAACAGC
TCACAACTGAGATCAAGAAAAGGGCCAACAACGTCCGGAACAAACTGAAGAGCATGGAGAAGCATATTGA
GGAAGACGAGGTCCGGTCATCAGCAGACCTTCGGATACGAAAGTCCCAGCACTCCGTCCTCTCCCGGAAG
TTTGTGGAGGTGATGACAAAGTACAATGAGGCACAGGTGGACTTCCGTGAACGCAGCAAAGGGCGCATCC
AACGGCAGCTTGAAATTACTGGCAAGAAAACAACAGATGAGGAGCTGGAAGAAATGTTGGAGAGTGGCAA
CCCAGCCATCTTCACTTCTGGGATCATTGACTCCCAGATTTCCAAGCAAGCCCTCAGCGAGATTGAGGGT
CGGCACAAGGACATCGTGAGGCTGGAGAGCAGCATCAAGGAGCTCCATGACATGTTTATGGACATCGCCA
TGCTGGTGGAGAATCAGGGTGAGATGTTAGATAACATAGAGTTGAATGTCATGCACACGGTGGACCATGT
GGAGAAGGCACGGGATGAAACTAAAAGAGCCATGAAGTATCAGGGTCAGGCTCGAAAGAAATTGATAATT
ATCATTGTGATAGTAGTTGTGTTGCTGGGCATTTTAGCGTTGATTATTGGATTGTCCGTTGGGCTGAAGT
CGACGGTACCGCGGGCCCGGGATCCACCCGTGGCCACCATGGTGAGCAAGGGCGAGGAGCTGTTCACCGG
CGTGGTGCCCATCCTGGTGGAGCTGGACGGCGACGTGAACGGCCACAAGTTCAGCGTGAGCGGCGAGGGC
GAGGGCGACGCCACCTACGGCAAGCTGACCCTGAAGTTCATCTGCACCACCGGCAAGCTGCCCGTGCCCT
GGCCCACCCTGGTGACCACCTTCGGCTACGGCCTGATGTGCTTCGCCCGCTACCCCGACCACATGAAGCA
GCACGACTTCTTCAAGAGCGCCATGCCCGAGGGCTACGTGCAGGAGCGCACCATCTTCTTCAAGGACGAC
GGCAACTACAAGACCCGCGCCGAGGTGAAGTTCGAGGGCGACACCCTGGTGAACCGCATCGAGCTGAAGG
GCATCGACTTCAAGGAGGACGGCAACATCCTGGGCCACAAGCTGGAGTACAACTACAACAGCCACAACGT
GTACATCATGGCCGACAAGCAGAAGAACGGCATCAAGGTGAACTTCAAGATCCGCCACAACATCGAGGAC
GGCAGCGTGCAGCTGGCCGACCACTACCAGCAGAACACCCCCATCGGCGACGGCCCCGTGCTGCTGCCCG
ACAACCACTACCTGAGCTACCAGAGCAAGCTGAGCAAGGACCCCAACGAGAAGCGCGACCACATGGTGCT
GCTGGAGTTCGTGACCGCCGCCGGCATCACCCTGGGCATGGACGAGCTGTACAAGTAAGCGGCCGCGACT
CTAGATCATAATCAGCCATACCACATTTGTAGAGGTTTTACTTGCTTTAAAAAACCTCCCACACCTCCCC
CTGAACCTGAAACATAAAATGAATGCAATTGTTGTTGTTAACTTGTTTATTGCAGCTTATAATGGTTACA
AATAAAGCAATAGCATCACAAATTTCACAAATAAAGCATTTTTTTCACTGCATTCTAGTTGTGGTTTGTC
CAAACTCATCAATGTATCTTAAGGCGTAAATTGTAAGCGTTAATATTTTGTTAAAATTCGCGTTAAATTT
TTGTTAAATCAGCTCATTTTTTAACCAATAGGCCGAAATCGGCAAAATCCCTTATAAATCAAAAGAATAG
ACCGAGATAGGGT
[37 nt withheld, positions 3024-3060]
AAAGAACGTGGACTCCAACGTCAAAGG
[49 nt withheld, positions 3088-3136]
T
[91 nt withheld, positions 3138-3228]
G
[124 nt withheld, positions 3230-3353]
CAGGTGGCACTTTTCGGGGAAATGTGCGCGGAACCCCTATTTGTTTATTTTTCTAAATACATTCAAATAT
GTATCCGCTCATGAGACAATAACCCTGATAAATGCTTCAATAATATTGAAAAAGGAAGAGTCCTGAGGCG
GAAAGAACCAGCTGTGGAATGTGTGTCAGTTAGGGTGTGGAAAGTCCCCAGGCTCCCCAGCAGGCAGAAG
TATGCAAAGCATGCATCTCAATTAGTCAGCAACCAGGTGTGGAAAGTCCCCAGGCTCCCCAGCAGGCAGA
AGTATGCAAAGCATGCATCTCAATTAGTCAGCAACCATAGTCCCGCCCCTAACTCCGCCCATCCCGCCCC
TAACTCCGCCCAGTTCCGCCCATTCTCCGCCCCATGGCTGACTAATTTTTTTTATTTATGCAGAGGCCGA
GGCCGCCTCGGCCTCTGAGCTATTCCAGAAGTAGTGAGGAGGCTTTTTTGGAGGCCTAGGCTTTTGCAAA
GATCGATCAAGAGACAGGATGAGGATCGTTTCGCATGATTGAACAAGATGGATTGCACGCAGGTTCTCCG
GCCGCTTGGGTGGAGAGGCTATTCGGCTATGACTGGGCACAACAGACAATCGGCTGCTCTGATGCCGCCG
TGTTCCGGCTGTCAGCGCAGGGGCGCCCGGTTCTTTTTGTCAAGACCGACCTGTCCGGTGCCCTGAATGA
ACTGCAAGACGAGGCAGCGCGGCTATCGTGGCTGGCCACGACGGGCGTTCCTTGCGCAGCTGTGCTCGAC
GTTGTCACTGAAGCGGGAAGGGACTGGCTGCTATTGGGCGAAGTGCCGGGGCAGGATCTCCTGTCATCTC
ACCTTGCTCCTGCCGAGAAAGTATCCATCATGGCTGATGCAATGCGGCGGCTGCATACGCTTGATCCGGC
TACCTGCCCATTCGACCACCAAGCGAAACATCGCATCGAGCGAGCACGTACTCGGATGGAAGCCGGTCTT
GTCGATCAGGATGATCTGGACGAAGAGCATCAGGGGCTCGCGCCAGCCGAACTGTTCGCCAGGCTCAAGG
CGAGCATGCCCGACGGCGAGGATCTCGTCGTGACCCATGGCGATGCCTGCTTGCCGAATATCATGGTGGA
AAATGGCCGCTTTTCTGGATTCATCGACTGTGGCCGGCTGGGTGTGGCGGACCGCTATCAGGACATAGCG
TTGGCTACCCGTGATATTGCTGAAGAGCTTGGCGGCGAATGGGCTGACCGCTTCCTCGTGCTTTACGGTA
TCGCCGCTCCCGATTCGCAGCGCATCGCCTTCTATCGCCTTCTTGACGAGTTCTTCTGAGCGGGACTCTG
GGGTTCGAAATGACCGACCAAGCGACGCCCAACCTGCCATCACGAGATTTCGATTCCACCGCCGCCTTCT
ATGAAAGGTTGGGCTTCGGAATCGTTTTCCGGGACGCCGGCTGGATGATCCTCCAGCGCGGGGATCTCAT
GCTGGAGTTCTTCGCCCACCCTAGGGGGAGGCTAACTGAAACACGGAAGGAGACAATACCGGAAGGAACC
CGCGCTATGACGGCAATAAAAAGACAGAATAAAACGCACGGTGTTGGGTCGTTTGTTCATAAACGCGGGG
TTCGGTCCCAGGGCTGGCACTCTGTCGATACCCCACCGAGACCCCATTGGGGCCAATACGCCCGCGTTTC
TTCCTTTTCCCCACCCCACCCCCCAAGTTCGGGTGAAGGCCCAGGGCTCGCAGCCAACGTCGGGGCGGCA
GGCCCTGCCATAGCCTCAGGTTACTCATATATACTTTAGATTGATTTAAAACTTCATTTTTAATTTAAAA
GGATCTAGGTGAAGATCCTTTTTGATAATCTCATGACCAAAATCCCTTAACGTGAGTTTTCGTTCCACTG
AGCGTCAGACCCCGTAGAAAAGATCAAAGGATCTTCTTGAGATCCTTTTTTTCTGCGCGTAATCTGCTGC
TTGCAAACAAAAAAACCACCGCTACCAGCGGTGGTTTGTTTGCCGGATCAAGAGCTACCAACTCTTTTTC
CGAAGGTAACTGGCTTCAGCAGAGCGCAGATACCAAATACTGTTCTTCTAGTGTAGCCGTAGTTAGGCCA
CCACTTCAAGAACTCTGTAGCACCGCCTACATACCTCGCTCTGCTAATCCTGTTACCAGTGGCTGCTGCC
AGTGGCGATAAGTCGTGTCTTACCGGGTTGGACTCAAGACGATAGTTACCGGATAAGGCGCAGCGGTCGG
GCTGAACGGGGGGTTCGTGCACACAGCCCAGCTTGGAGCGAACGACCTACACCGAACTGAGATACCTACA
GCGTGAGCTATGAGAAAGCGCCACGCTTCCCGAAGGGAGAAAGGCGGACAGGTATCCGGTAAGCGGCAGG
GTCGGAACAGGAGAGCGCACGAGGGAGCTTCCAGGGGGAAACGCCTGGTATCTTTATAGTCCTGTCGGGT
TTCGCCACCTCTGACTTGAGCGTCGATTTTTGTGATGCTCGTCAGGGGGGCGGAGCCTATGGAAAAACGC
CAGCAACGCGGCCTTTTTACGGTTCCTGGCCTTTTGCTGGCCTTTTGCTCACATGTTCTTTCCTGCGTTA
TCCCCTGATTCTGTGGATAACCGTATTACCGCCATGCAT
Features (pLannotate 1.2.2; 18 found; start..end, strand, type, name):
     61..364     +  enhancer       CMV enhancer: human cytomegalovirus immediate early enhancer
    365..568     +  promoter       CMV promoter: human cytomegalovirus (CMV) immediate early promoter
    591..618     +  misc_feature   MCS (fragment): multiple cloning site
    624..947     +  CDS            FKBP1A: FKB1A_HUMAN - Also known as FKBP1, FKBP12. Experimental evidence at protein level: Swiss-Prot protein existence level 1. Keeps in an inactive conformation TGFBR1, the TGF-beta type I serine/threonine kinase receptor, preventing TGF-beta receptor activation in absence of ligand. Recruits SMAD7 to ACVR1B which prevents the association of SMAD2 and SMAD3 with the activin receptor complex, thereby blocking the activin signal. May modulate the RYR1 calcium channel activity. PPIases accelerate the folding of proteins. It catalyzes the cis-trans isomerization of proline imidic peptide bonds in oligop
    994..1015    +  misc_feature   MCS (fragment): multiple cloning site
   1023..1889    +  CDS            Stx3: STX3_RAT - Also known as Stx3a. Experimental evidence at protein level: Swiss-Prot protein existence level 1. Potentially involved in docking of synaptic vesicles at presynaptic active zones. From Rattus norvegicus (Rat).
   1888..1915    +  misc_feature   MCS (fragment): multiple cloning site
   1929..2645    +  CDS            mCitrine: mCitrine is a basic (constitutively fluorescent) yellow fluorescent protein published in 2001, derived from Aequorea victoria.
   2664..2747    +  CDS            large T antigen (fragment): large T antigen from SV40 (simian virus 40)
   2770..2891    +  polyA_signal   SV40 poly(A) signal: SV40 polyadenylation signal
   2925..3353    -  rep_origin     f1 ori (sequence partly withheld): f1 bacteriophage origin of replication; arrow indicates direction of (+) strand synthesis
   3380..3484    +  promoter       AmpR promoter: bla
   3486..3843    +  promoter       SV40 promoter: SV40 enhancer and early promoter
   3878..4672    +  CDS            NeoR/KanR: aminoglycoside phosphotransferase from Tn5; aph(3')-II (or nptII); confers resistance to neomycin, kanamycin, and G418 (Geneticin®)
   4693..4845    +  CDS            ble (fragment): BLE_KLEPN - Experimental evidence at protein level: Swiss-Prot protein existence level 1. Binding protein with a strong affinity to the bleomycin family of antibiotics. Binds to CL990; an antimitotic-antibiotic compound. From Klebsiella pneumoniae.
   4904..4951    +  polyA_signal   HSV TK poly(A) signal: herpes simplex virus thymidine kinase polyadenylation signal (Cole and Stacy, 1985)
   5042..5058    -  polyA_signal   bGH poly(A) signal (fragment): bovine growth hormone polyadenylation signal
   5280..5868    +  rep_origin     ori: high-copy-number ColE1/pMB1/pBR322/pUC origin of replication
