[The description below was written by a language model from this plasmid's Addgene catalogue record and pLannotate feature annotations shown in this document.]
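Description:
FKBP-Stx3-mCitrine is a mammalian expression plasmid of about 6 kb built on the pmCitrine-N1 backbone, an N1-type vector in which an insert is placed upstream of, and in frame with, a yellow fluorescent protein. It is maintained in E. coli at high copy through a ColE1/pUC-type origin and selected with kanamycin. The resistance cassette is the dual-purpose NeoR/KanR gene (Tn5 aminoglycoside phosphotransferase). It is preceded by a bacterial bla promoter and an SV40 enhancer/early promoter and followed by the HSV TK polyadenylation signal, so the same marker can in principle support G418 selection in mammalian cells. An f1 origin is also present. The short hits annotated as large T antigen, ble and bGH poly(A) are fragments, probably backbone remnants or partial matches rather than functional elements.

The payload is a single three-part fusion driven by the human CMV immediate-early enhancer and promoter and terminated by the SV40 poly(A) signal. Human FKBP12 (FKBP1A) sits at the N-terminus, followed by rat syntaxin-3 (Stx3), cloned between retained EcoRI and BamHI sites, and then mCitrine at the C-terminus, with the three coding regions separated by short stretches of multiple cloning site sequence. Syntaxin-3 is a SNARE protein. The FKBP domain allows rapamycin-induced heterodimerization with an FRB-tagged partner, so the fusion can be chemically recruited to or tethered at a chosen location. mCitrine, a monomeric yellow Aequorea-derived fluorophore, reports localization. The associated publication used fluorescence lifetime imaging microscopy to study SNARE trafficking during dendritic cell activation, and the plasmid fits that kind of imaging work, although the record does not specify mCitrine's exact role in those measurements.
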