Addgene plasmid #92428: FKBP-Stx3-mCitrine
Purpose: Expression of syntaxin-3 N-terminally conjugated to FKBP and C-terminally conjugated to mCitrine.
Depositing lab: Geert van den Bogaart. Depositing organization: Radboud University Nijmegen Medical Centre. Publication: Fluorescence lifetime imaging microscopy reveals rerouting of SNARE trafficking driving dendritic cell activation. Verboogen DRJ, Gonzalez Mancha N, Ter Beest M, van den Bogaart G. Elife. 2017 May 19;6. pii: e23525. doi: 10.7554/eLife.23525. PubMed 28524818.
Backbone
  Vector backbone: pmCitrine-N1
  Backbone manufacturer: Van den Bogaart lab
  Vector type: Mammalian Expression
Growth in bacteria
  Bacterial resistance: Kanamycin, 50 μg/mL
  Growth temperature: 37°C
  Growth strain: DH5alpha
  Copy number: High Copy
Gene/Insert
  Gene/Insert name: Stx3 (alt name: syntaxin 3, syntaxin-3)
  Species: R. norvegicus (rat)
  GenBank ID: NM_031124.1
  Entrez Gene: Stx3 (a.k.a. Stx3a)
  Promoter: CMV
  Tag / fusion protein: mCitrine (C terminal on insert); FKBP (FK506 binding protein 12); allows for heterodimerization with FRB by rapamycin (N terminal on insert)
  Cloning method: Restriction Enzyme; 5′ cloning site EcoRI (not destroyed); 3′ cloning site BamHI (not destroyed)
  Sequencing primers: 5′ TAACAACTCCGCCCCATT; 3′ GTCCAGCTCGACCAGGATGGG
Terms and licenses: Academic/Nonprofit Terms; Industry Terms: Not Available to Industry
How to cite: FKBP-Stx3-mCitrine was a gift from Geert van den Bogaart (Addgene plasmid # 92428 ; http://n2t.net/addgene:92428 ; RRID:Addgene_92428)
